Addgene plasmid #241473: pMIHP-12504 HAT.S.NWS
Purpose: (Empty Backbone) HAT.S.NWS Flow Code Plasmid This plasmid is to be used with mRNAs.
Depositing lab: Adrian Liston. Depositing organization: Babraham Institute.
Backbone
  Vector backbone: p.MIHP — made from p.MIGII with the GFP element being replaced with the histone epitopes
  Vector type: Retroviral
  Tag / fusion protein: HAT; S; NWS
Growth in bacteria
  Bacterial resistance: Ampicillin, 100 μg/mL
  Growth temperature: 30°C
  Growth strain: NEB Stable
  Copy number: Unknown
Gene/Insert
  Gene/Insert name: None
Resource information
  A portion of this plasmid was derived from a plasmid made by: The plasmids were generated using pro-code vectors received from Dr Brian Brown at Mount Sinai and we have their permission via email for these to be deposited.
Terms and licenses: Academic/Nonprofit Terms; Industry Terms: Not Available to Industry
Depositor comments: Any stbl competent cell strain can be used for growing this plasmid.
How to cite: pMIHP-12504 HAT.S.NWS was a gift from Adrian Liston (Addgene plasmid # 241473 ; http://n2t.net/addgene:241473 ; RRID:Addgene_241473)
