[The description below was written by a language model from this plasmid's Addgene catalogue record and pLannotate feature annotations shown in this document.]
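Description:
pMIHP-12504 HAT.S.NWS is an empty gammaretroviral backbone from a "Flow Code" series. According to the record, it was built from p.MIGII by replacing the GFP reporter with a histone carrying a combination of epitope tags, and part of it derives from earlier pro-code vectors. It is propagated in E. coli through a high-copy ColE1/pUC-type origin with ampicillin selection (AmpR under its bla promoter). The record recommends recombination-deficient, stable-type strains, which is consistent with the repeated LTRs. Short fragments of TcR, lacI, lacZα, rop, bom and env, together with a lac promoter/operator, are annotated outside the proviral region and appear to be backbone remnants rather than functional parts.

The proviral cassette is flanked by murine embryonic stem cell virus 5' and 3' LTRs and includes the MESV Ψ packaging signal and a truncated MMLV gag lacking its start codon. These elements allow the transcript to be packaged into retroviral particles when helper functions are supplied in trans. Downstream, an EMCV IRES drives cap-independent translation of mouse histone H2B (H2bc3), so the reporter should be chromatin-associated and nuclear. The record lists HAT, S and NWS as the tags. The short annotation directly after H2B, labelled as a chicken LDHA fragment, probably corresponds to the HAT tag, which derives from that protein. The S and NWS tags are not annotated individually.

No insert is present, and the region between gag and the IRES is presumably where a gene of interest would be cloned, so that it is co-expressed with the tag-combination barcode from one LTR-driven transcript. Such barcodes let cells carrying different constructs be distinguished by antibody staining and flow cytometry. The stated purpose also says the plasmid is for use with mRNAs but does not elaborate.
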