Features (pLannotate 1.2.2; 20 found; start..end, strand, type, name):
     32..233     -  CDS            TcR (fragment): tetracycline efflux protein; tet; confers resistance to tetracycline
    234..332     +  CDS            env (fragment): murine leukemia virus gPr80 envelope polyprotein precursor; env; proteolytically cleaved into gp70SU and p15TM subunits
    374..890     +  LTR            5' LTR: 5' long terminal repeat from murine embryonic stem cell virus
    954..1295    +  misc_feature   MESV Ψ: packaging signal of murine embryonic stem cell virus
   1362..1778    +  CDS            gag (truncated): truncated Moloney murine leukemia virus (MMLV) gag gene lacking the start codon
   1837..2397    +  misc_feature   IRES: internal ribosome entry site (IRES) of the encephalomyocarditis virus (EMCV)
   2400..2777    +  CDS            H2bc3: H2B1B_MOUSE - Also known as Hist1h2bb Experimental evidence at protein level: Swiss-Prot protein existence level 1. Core component of nucleosome. Nucleosomes wrap and compact DNA into chromatin, limiting DNA accessibility to the cellular machineries which require DNA as a template. Histones thereby play a central role in transcription regulation, DNA repair, DNA replication and chromosomal stability. DNA accessibility is regulated via a complex set of post-translational modifications of histones, also called histone code, and nucleosome remodeling. From Mus musculus (Mouse).
   2820..2876    +  CDS            LDHA (fragment): LDHA_CHICK - Experimental evidence at protein level: Swiss-Prot protein existence level 1. From Gallus gallus (Chicken).
   3013..3043    +  misc_feature   MCS (fragment): pUC18/19 multiple cloning site
   3163..3677    +  LTR            3' LTR: 3' long terminal repeat from murine embryonic stem cell virus
   3839..3855    -  protein_bind   lac operator: The lac repressor binds to the lac operator to inhibit transcription in E. coli. This inhibition can be relieved by adding lactose or isopropyl-β-D-thiogalactopyranoside (IPTG). lac repressor encoded by lacI
   3863..3893    -  promoter       lac promoter: promoter for the E. coli lac operon
   3908..3929    -  protein_bind   CAP binding site: CAP binding activates transcription in the presence of cAMP. E. coli catabolite activator protein
   3942..4034    -  CDS            lacI (fragment): lac repressor; lacI; The lac repressor binds to the lac operator to inhibit transcription in E. coli. This inhibition can be relieved by adding lactose or isopropyl-β-D-thiogalactopyranoside (IPTG).
   4217..4805    -  rep_origin     ori: high-copy-number ColE1/pMB1/pBR322/pUC origin of replication
   4976..5836    -  CDS            AmpR: β-lactamase; bla; confers resistance to ampicillin, carbenicillin, and related antibiotics
   5837..5941    -  promoter       AmpR promoter: bla
   6036..6071    +  CDS            rop (fragment): Rop protein, which maintains plasmids at low copy number; rop
   6173..6272    +  misc_feature   bom (fragment): basis of mobility region from pBR322
   6278..32      -  CDS            lacZα (fragment) (across the origin): LacZα fragment of β-galactosidase; lacZ fragment
>Addgene plasmid #241473 | pMIHP-12504 HAT.S.NWS | addgene full sequence | sequence record 481806 | Addgene NGS Result
TTTTCCCAGTCACGACGTTGTAAAACGACGGCGCAAGGAATGGTGCATGCAAGGAGATGGCGCCCAACAG
TCCCCCGGCCACGGGGCCTGCCACCATACCCACGCCGAAACAAGCGCTCATGAGCCCGAAGTGGCGAGCC
CGATCTTCCCCATCGGTGATGTCGGCGATATAGGCGCCAGCAACCGCACCTGTGGCGCCGGTGATGCCGG
CCACGATGCGTCCGGCGTAGAGGCGATTAGTCCAATTTGTTAAAGACAGGATATCAGTGGTCCAGGCTCT
AGTTTTGACTCAACAATATCACCAGCTGAAGCCTATAGAGTACGAGCCATAGATAAAATAAAAGATTTTA
TTTAGTCTCCAGAAAAAGGGGGGAATGAAAGACCCCACCTGTAGGTTTGGCAAGCTAGCTTAAGTAACGC
CATTTTGCAAGGCATGGAAAATACATAACTGAGAATAGAGAAGTTCAGATCAAGGTTAGGAACAGAGAGA
CAGCAGAATATGGGCCAAACAGGATATCTGTGGTAAGCAGTTCCTGCCCCGGCTCAGGGCCAAGAACAGA
TGGTCCCCAGATGCGGTCCCGCCCTCAGCAGTTTCTAGAGAACCATCAGATGTTTCCAGGGTGCCCCAAG
GACCTGAAATGACCCTGTGCCTTATTTGAACTAACCAATCAGTTCGCTTCTCGCTTCTGTTCGCGCGCTT
CTGCTCCCCGAGCTCAATAAAAGAGCCCACAACCCCTCACTCGGCGCGCCAGTCCTCCGATAGACTGCGT
CGCCCGGGTACCCGTATTCCCAATAAAGCCTCTTGCTGTTTGCATCCGAATCGTGGACTCGCTGATCCTT
GGGAGGGTCTCCTCAGATTGATTGACTGCCCACCTCGGGGGTCTTTCATTTGGAGGTTCCACCGAGATTT
GGAGACCCCTGCCCAGGGACCACCGACCCCCCCGCCGGGAGGTAAGCTGGCCAGCGGTCGTTTCGTGTCT
GTCTCTGTCTTTGTGCGTGTTTGTGCCGGCATCTAATGTTTGCGCCTGCGTCTGTACTAGTTAGCTAACT
AGCTCTGTATCTGGCGGACCCGTGGTGGAACTGACGAGTTCTGAACACCCGGCCGCAACCCTGGGAGACG
TCCCAGGGACTTTGGGGGCCGTTTTTGTGGCCCGACCTGAGGAAGGGAGTCGATGTGGAATCCGACCCCG
TCAGGATATGTGGTTCTGGTAGGAGACGAGAACCTAAAACAGTTCCCGCCTCCGTCTGAATTTTTGCTTT
CGGTTTGGAACCGAAGCCGCGCGTCTTGTCTGCTGCAGCGCTGCAGCATCGTTCTGTGTTGTCTCTGTCT
GACTGTGTTTCTGTATTTGTCTGAAAATTAGGGCCAGACTGTTACCACTCCCTTAAGTTTGACCTTAGGT
CACTGGAAAGATGTCGAGCGGATCGCTCACAACCAGTCGGTAGATGTCAAGAAGAGACGTTGGGTTACCT
TCTGCTCTGCAGAATGGCCAACCTTTAACGTCGGATGGCCGCGAGACGGCACCTTTAACCGAGACCTCAT
CACCCAGGTTAAGATCAAGGTCTTTTCACCTGGCCCGCATGGACACCCAGACCAGGTCCCCTACATCGTG
ACCTGGGAAGCCTTGGCTTTTGACCCCCCTCCCTGGGTCAAGCCCTTTGTACACCCTAAGCCTCCGCCTC
CTCTTCCTCCATCCGCCCCGTCTCTCCCCCTTGAACCTCCTCGTTCGACCCCGCCTCGATCCTCCCTTTA
TCCAGCCCTCACTCCTTCTCTAGGCGCCGGAATTCCGAACAGTCTTCCGTAATAGAAGACACAAGGCTCG
AGCGGGATCAATTCCGCCCCCCCCCTAACGTTACTGGCCGAAGCCGCTTGGAATAAGGCCGGTGTGCGTT
TGTCTATATGTTATTTTCCACCATATTGCCGTCTTTTGGCAATGTGAGGGCCCGGAAACCTGGCCCTGTC
TTCTTGACGAGCATTCCTAGGGGTCTTTCCCCTCTCGCCAAAGGAATGCAAGGTCTGTTGAATGTCGTGA
AGGAAGCAGTTCCTCTGGAAGCTTCTTGAAGACAAACAACGTCTGTAGCGACCCTTTGCAGGCAGCGGAA
CCCCCCACCTGGCGACAGGTGCCTCTGCGGCCAAAAGCCACGTGTATAAGATACACCTGCAAAGGCGGCA
CAACCCCAGTGCCACGTTGTGAGTTGGATAGTTGTGGAAAGAGTCAAATGGCTCTCCTCAAGCGTATTCA
ACAAGGGGCTGAAGGATGCCCAGAAGGTACCCCATTGTATGGGATCTGATCTGGGGCCTCGGTGCACATG
CTTTACATGTGTTTAGTCGAGGTTAAAAAAACGTCTAGGCCCCCCGAACCACGGGGACGTGGTTTTCCTT
TGAAAAACACGATAATACCATGCCAGAGCCTTCTAAGTCTGCACCAGCCCCTAAGAAGGGATCTAAGAAA
GCCATCTCTAAGGCGCAGAAGAAGGATGGCAAGAAGCGCAAGCGCAGCCGCAAGGAGAGCTATTCGGTGT
ACGTGTACAAGGTGCTGAAGCAAGTGCACCCCGACACCGGCATCTCCTCCAAGGCCATGGGCATCATGAA
CTCGTTCGTGAACGACATCTTCGAGCGCATCGCGAGCGAGGCGTCCCGCCTGGCGCATTACAACAAGCGC
TCGACCATCACGTCCCGGGAGATCCAGACGGCCGTGCGCCTGCTGCTGCCCGGGGAGCTGGCCAAGCACG
CCGTGTCGGAGGGCACTAAGGCCGTCACCAAGTACACCAGCTCCAAGGACCCACCGGTCGCCACCGGATC
CACGGTCGCCACCATGGGCAAGGACCACCTGATCCACAACGTGCACAAGGAGTTCCACGCCCACGCCCAC
AACAAGGGAGGAGGCGGGGGAGGGAAGGAGACCGCCGCCGCCAAGTTCGAGAGGCAGCACATGGACAGCG
GAGGAGGCGGGGGAGGGAACTGGTCCCACCCCCAATTCGAGAAAGGCATGCTGATGGTGTAAGCGGCCGC
GACTCTAGAGTCGACCTGCAGGCATGCAAGCTTCAGGTAGCCGGCTAACGTTAACAACCGGTACCTCTAG
AACTATAGCTAGCATGCGCAAATTTAAAGCGCTGATATCGATAAAATAAAAGATTTTATTTAGTCTCCAG
AAAAAGGGGGGAATGAAAGACCCCACCTGTAGGTTTGGCAAGCTAGCTTAAGTAACGCCATTTTGCAAGG
CATGGAAAATACATAACTGAGAATAGAGAAGTTCAGATCAAGGTTAGGAACAGAGAGACAGCAGAATATG
GGCCAAACAGGATATCTGTGGTAAGCAGTTCCTGCCCCGGCTCAGGGCCAAGAACAGATGGTCCCCAGAT
GCGGTCCCGCCCTCAGCAGTTTCTAGAGAACCATCAGATGTTTCCAGGGTGCCCCAAGGACCTGAAATGA
CCCTGTGCCTTATTTGAACTAACCAATCAGTTCGCTTCTCGCTTCTGTTCGCGCGCTTCTGCTCCCCGAG
CTCAATAAAAGAGCCCACAACCCCTCACTCGGCGCGCCAGTCCTCCGATAGACTGCGTCGCCCGGGTACC
CGTGTATCCAATAAACCCTCTTGCAGTTGCATCCGACTTGTGGTCTCGCTGTTCCTTGGGAGGGTCTCCT
CTGAGTGATTGACTACCCGTCAGCGGGGGTCTTTCATGGGTAACAGTTTCTTGAAGTTGGAGAACAACAT
TCTGAGGGTAGGAGTCGAATATTAAGTAATCCTGACTCAATTAGCCACTGTTTTGAATCCACATACTCCA
ATACTCCTGAAATAGTTCATTATGGACAGCGCAGAAAGAGCTGGGGAGAATTGTGAAATTGTTATCCGCT
CACAATTCCACACAACATACGAGCCGGAAGCATAAAGTGTAAAGCCTGGGGTGCCTAATGAGTGAGCTAA
CTCACATTAATTGCGTTGCGCTCACTGCCCGCTTTCCAGTCGGGAAACCTGTCGTGCCAGCTGCATTAAT
GAATCGGCCAACGCGCGGGGAGAGGCGGTTTGCGTATTGGGCGCTCTTCCGCTTCCTCGCTCACTGACTC
GCTGCGCTCGGTCGTTCGGCTGCGGCGAGCGGTATCAGCTCACTCAAAGGCGGTAATACGGTTATCCACA
GAATCAGGGGATAACGCAGGAAAGAACATGTGAGCAAAAGGCCAGCAAAAGGCCAGGAACCGTAAAAAGG
CCGCGTTGCTGGCGTTTTTCCATAGGCTCCGCCCCCCTGACGAGCATCACAAAAATCGACGCTCAAGTCA
GAGGTGGCGAAACCCGACAGGACTATAAAGATACCAGGCGTTTCCCCCTGGAAGCTCCCTCGTGCGCTCT
CCTGTTCCGACCCTGCCGCTTACCGGATACCTGTCCGCCTTTCTCCCTTCGGGAAGCGTGGCGCTTTCTC
ATAGCTCACGCTGTAGGTATCTCAGTTCGGTGTAGGTCGTTCGCTCCAAGCTGGGCTGTGTGCACGAACC
CCCCGTTCAGCCCGACCGCTGCGCCTTATCCGGTAACTATCGTCTTGAGTCCAACCCGGTAAGACACGAC
TTATCGCCACTGGCAGCAGCCACTGGTAACAGGATTAGCAGAGCGAGGTATGTAGGCGGTGCTACAGAGT
TCTTGAAGTGGTGGCCTAACTACGGCTACACTAGAAGAACAGTATTTGGTATCTGCGCTCTGCTGAAGCC
AGTTACCTTCGGAAAAAGAGTTGGTAGCTCTTGATCCGGCAAACAAACCACCGCTGGTAGCGGTGGTTTT
TTTGTTTGCAAGCAGCAGATTACGCGCAGAAAAAAAGGATCTCAAGAAGATCCTTTGATCTTTTCTACGG
GGTCTGACGCTCAGTGGAACGAAAACTCACGTTAAGGGATTTTGGTCATGAGATTATCAAAAAGGATCTT
CACCTAGATCCTTTTAAATTAAAAATGAAGTTTTAAATCAATCTAAAGTATATATGAGTAAACTTGGTCT
GACAGTTACCAATGCTTAATCAGTGAGGCACCTATCTCAGCGATCTGTCTATTTCGTTCATCCATAGTTG
CCTGACTCCCCGTCGTGTAGATAACTACGATACGGGAGGGCTTACCATCTGGCCCCAGTGCTGCAATGAT
ACCGCGAGACCCACGCTCACCGGCTCCAGATTTATCAGCAATAAACCAGCCAGCCGGAAGGGCCGAGCGC
AGAAGTGGTCCTGCAACTTTATCCGCCTCCATCCAGTCTATTAATTGTTGCCGGGAAGCTAGAGTAAGTA
GTTCGCCAGTTAATAGTTTGCGCAACGTTGTTGCCATTGCTACAGGCATCGTGGTGTCACGCTCGTCGTT
TGGTATGGCTTCATTCAGCTCCGGTTCCCAACGATCAAGGCGAGTTACATGATCCCCCATGTTGTGCAAA
AAAGCGGTTAGCTCCTTCGGTCCTCCGATCGTTGTCAGAAGTAAGTTGGCCGCAGTGTTATCACTCATGG
TTATGGCAGCACTGCATAATTCTCTTACTGTCATGCCATCCGTAAGATGCTTTTCTGTGACTGGTGAGTA
CTCAACCAAGTCATTCTGAGAATAGTGTATGCGGCGACCGAGTTGCTCTTGCCCGGCGTCAATACGGGAT
AATACCGCGCCACATAGCAGAACTTTAAAAGTGCTCATCATTGGAAAACGTTCTTCGGGGCGAAAACTCT
CAAGGATCTTACCGCTGTTGAGATCCAGTTCGATGTAACCCACTCGTGCACCCAACTGATCTTCAGCATC
TTTTACTTTCACCAGCGTTTCTGGGTGAGCAAAAACAGGAAGGCAAAATGCCGCAAAAAAGGGAATAAGG
GCGACACGGAAATGTTGAATACTCATACTCTTCCTTTTTCAATATTATTGAAGCATTTATCAGGGTTATT
GTCTCATGAGCGGATACATATTTGAATGTATTTAGAAAAATAAACAAATAGGGGTTCCGCGCACATTTCC
CCGAAAAGTGCCACCTGACGTCTAAGAAACCATTATTATCATGACATTAACCTATAAAAATAGGCGTATC
ACGAGGCCCTTTCGTCTCGCGCGTTTCGGTGATGACGGTGAAAACCTCTGACACATGCAGCTCCCGGAGA
CGGTCACAGCTTGTCTGTAAGCGGATGCCGGGAGCAGACAAGCCCGTCAGGGCGCGTCAGCGGGTGTTGG
CGGGTGTCGGGGCTGGCTTAACTATGCGGCATCAGAGCAGATTGTACTGAGAGTGCACCATATGCGGTGT
GAAATACCGCACAGATGCGTAAGGAGAAAATACCGCATCAGGCGCCATTCGCCATTCAGGCTGCGCAACT
GTTGGGAAGGGCGATCGGTGCGGGCCTCTTCGCTATTACGCCAGCTGGCGAAAGGGGGATGTGCTGCAAG
GCGATTAAGTTGGGTAACGCCAGGG
